Addgene plasmid #71727: Gal4-VP16-HSF1Δ∼PRD
Purpose: plasmid expressing fusion construct of Gal4 BDB VP16 AD and HSF1Δ∼PRD RD
Depositing lab: Lea Sistonen. Depositing organization: Abo Akademi University. Publication: Uncoupling Stress-Inducible Phosphorylation of Heat Shock Factor 1 from Its Activation. Budzynski MA, Puustinen MC, Joutsen J, Sistonen L. Mol Cell Biol. 2015 Jul;35(14):2530-40. doi: 10.1128/MCB.00816-14. Epub 2015 May 11. PubMed 25963659.
Backbone
  Vector backbone: pECE
  Backbone size w/o insert (bp): 2924
  Vector type: Mammalian Expression
Growth in bacteria
  Bacterial resistance: Ampicillin, 100 μg/mL
  Growth temperature: 37°C
  Growth strain: DH5alpha
  Copy number: High Copy
Gene/Insert
  Gene/Insert name: Gal4 DBD HSF1 Δ∼PRD RD VP16 AD
  Species: H. sapiens (human), S. cerevisiae (budding yeast); Herpes Simplex Virus protein VP16
  Entrez Gene: HSF1 (a.k.a. HSTF1)
Terms and licenses: Academic/Nonprofit Terms; Industry Terms: Not Available to Industry
How to cite: Gal4-VP16-HSF1Δ∼PRD was a gift from Lea Sistonen (Addgene plasmid # 71727 ; http://n2t.net/addgene:71727 ; RRID:Addgene_71727)
