[The description below was written by a language model from this plasmid's Addgene catalogue record and pLannotate feature annotations shown in this document.]
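Description:
Gal4-VP16-HSF1Δ∼PRD is a mammalian expression plasmid built on the small pECE backbone, which is maintained in E. coli through a high-copy ColE1/pUC-type origin and selected with ampicillin via the β-lactamase gene and its native promoter. The annotated sequence also shows remnants of pBR322 ancestry, including a fragment of the tetracycline resistance gene and part of the bom region, neither of which is expected to be functional. No mammalian selection marker is annotated, so the plasmid appears suited to transient transfection.

The payload is a single chimeric transcription factor driven by the SV40 enhancer and early promoter. Reading in order, the open reading frame joins the DNA-binding domain of yeast GAL4, a fragment of human HSF1 described in the record as the regulatory domain in its Δ∼PRD form, and the transcriptional activation domain of herpes simplex virus VP16. The record does not spell out exactly what the Δ∼PRD alteration comprises. Downstream lie an HSV thymidine kinase polyadenylation signal, a small bGH poly(A) fragment, and, continuing across the sequence origin, a fragment of SV40 large T antigen coding sequence with the SV40 poly(A) signal.

In this arrangement the GAL4 domain tethers the fusion to UAS-containing reporter genes and VP16 supplies strong constitutive activation, so any change in reporter output reflects the influence of the interposed HSF1 regulatory segment. The associated work concerns the relationship between stress-inducible phosphorylation of HSF1 and its activation, and the construct is likely used, alongside comparable fusions, to test how the altered regulatory domain modulates transactivation in mammalian cells.
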