Features (pLannotate 1.2.2; 13 found; start..end, strand, type, name):
      7..92      +  CDS            large T antigen (fragment): large T antigen from SV40 (simian virus 40)
    115..249     +  polyA_signal   SV40 poly(A) signal: SV40 polyadenylation signal
    244..522     +  CDS            TcR (fragment): tetracycline efflux protein; tet; confers resistance to tetracycline
    522..571     +  misc_feature   bom (fragment): basis of mobility region from pBR322
    757..1345    -  rep_origin     ori: high-copy-number ColE1/pMB1/pBR322/pUC origin of replication
   1517..2377    -  CDS            AmpR: β-lactamase; bla; confers resistance to ampicillin, carbenicillin, and related antibiotics
   2378..2482    -  promoter       AmpR promoter: bla
   2512..2853    +  promoter       SV40 promoter: SV40 enhancer and early promoter
   2885..3325    +  CDS            GAL4 DNA binding domain: DNA binding domain of the GAL4 transcriptional activator; Saccharomyces cerevisiae GAL4 (truncated)
   3335..3817    +  CDS            HSF1 (fragment): HSF1_HUMAN - Also known as HSTF1. Experimental evidence at protein level: Swiss-Prot protein existence level 1. (Microbial infection) Plays a role in latent human immunodeficiency virus (HIV-1) transcriptional reactivation. Binds to the HIV-1 long terminal repeat promoter (LTR) to reactivate viral transcription by recruiting cellular transcriptional elongation factors, such as CDK9, CCNT1 and EP300. From Homo sapiens (Human).
   3833..4066    +  CDS            VP16 AD: transcriptional activation domain of herpes simplex virus protein VP16 (Triezenberg et al., 1988; Cousens et al., 1989); UL48
   4262..4310    +  polyA_signal   HSV TK poly(A) signal: herpes simplex virus thymidine kinase polyadenylation signal (Cole and Stacy, 1985)
   4401..4417    -  polyA_signal   bGH poly(A) signal (fragment): bovine growth hormone polyadenylation signal
>Addgene plasmid #71727 | Gal4-VP16-HSF1Δ∼PRD | addgene full sequence | sequence record 141414 | Addgene assembled full plasmid sequence
TAAGTAATGATCATAATCAGCCATATCACATCTGTAGAGGTTTTACTTGCTTTAAAAAACCTCCCACACC
TCCCCCTGAACCTGAAACATAAAATGAATGCAATTGTTGTTGTTAACTTGTTTATTGCAGCTTATAATGG
TTACAAATAAAGCAATAGCATCACAAATTTCACAAATAAAGCATTTTTTTCACTGCATTCTAGTTGTGGT
TTGTCCAAACTCATCAATGTATCTTATCATGTCTGGATCCTCTACGCCGGACGCATCGTGGCCGGCATCA
CCGGCGCCACAGGTGCGGTTGCTGGCGCCTATATCGCCGACATCACCGATGGGGAAGATCGGGCTCGCCA
CTTCGGGCTCATGAGCGCTTGTTTCGGCGTGGGTATGGTGGCAGGCCCCGTGGCCGGGGGACTGTTGGGC
GCCATCTCCTTGCATGCACCATTCCTTGCGGCGGCGGTGCTCAACGGCCTCAACCTACTACTGGGCTGCT
TCCTAATGCAGGAGTCGCATAAGGGAGAGCGTGCGGTGTGAAATACCGCACAGATGCGTAAGGAGAAAAT
ACCGCATCAGGCGCTCTTCCGCTTCCTCGCTCACTGACTCGCTGCGCTCGGTCGTTCGGCTGCGGCGAGC
GGTATCAGCTCACTCAAAGGCGGTAATACGGTTATCCACAGAATCAGGGGATAACGCAGGAAAGAACATG
TGAGCAAAAGGCCAGCAAAAGGCCAGGAACCGTAAAAAGGCCGCGTTGCTGGCGTTTTTCCATAGGCTCC
GCCCCCCTGACGAGCATCACAAAAATCGACGCTCAAGTCAGAGGTGGCGAAACCCGACAGGACTATAAAG
ATACCAGGCGTTTCCCCCTGGAAGCTCCCTCGTGCGCTCTCCTGTTCCGACCCTGCCGCTTACCGGATAC
CTGTCCGCCTTTCTCCCTTCGGGAAGCGTGGCGCTTTCTCAATGCTCACGCTGTAGGTATCTCAGTTCGG
TGTAGGTCGTTCGCTCCAAGCTGGGCTGTGTGCACGAACCCCCCGTTCAGCCCGACCGCTGCGCCTTATC
CGGTAACTATCGTCTTGAGTCCAACCCGGTAAGACACGACTTATCGCCACTGGCAGCAGCCACTGGTAAC
AGGATTAGCAGAGCGAGGTATGTAGGCGGTGCTACAGAGTTCTTGAAGTGGTGGCCTAACTACGGCTACA
CTAGAAGGACAGTATTTGGTATCTGCGCTCTGCTGAAGCCAGTTACCTTCGGAAAAAGAGTTGGTAGCTC
TTGATCCGGCAAACAAACCACCGCTGGTAGCGGTGGTTTTTTTGTTTGCAAGCAGCAGATTACGCGCAGA
AAAAAAGGATCTCAAGAAGATCCTTTGATCTTTTCTACGGGGTCTGACGCTCAGTGGAACGAAAACTCAC
GTTAAGGGATTTTGGTCATGAGATTATCAAAAAGGATCTTCACCTAGATCCTTTTAAATTAAAAATGAAG
TTTTAAATCAATCTAAAAGTATATATGAGTAAACTTGGTCTGACAGTTACCAATGCTTAATCAGTGAGGC
ACCTATCTCAGCGATCTGTCTATTTCGTTCATCCATAGTTGCCTGACTCCCCGTCGTGTAGATAACTACG
ATACGGGAGGGCTTACCATCTGGCCCCAGTGCTGCAATGATACCGCGAGACCCACGCTCACCGGCTCCAG
ATTTATCAGCAATAAACCAGCCAGCCGGAAGGGCCGAGCGCAGAAGTGGTCCTGCAACTTTATCCGCCTC
CATCCAGTCTATTAATTGTTGCCGGGAAGCTAGAGTAAGTAGTTCGCCAGTTAATAGTTTGCGCAACGTT
GTTGCCATTGCTGCAGGCATCGTGGTGTCACGCTCGTCGTTTGGTATGGCTTCATTCAGCTCCGGTTCCC
AACGATCAAGGCGAGTTACATGATCCCCCATGTTGTGCAAAAAAGCGGTTAGCTCCTTCGGTCCTCCGAT
CGTTGTCAGAAGTAAGTTGGCCGCAGTGTTATCACTCATGGTTATGGCAGCACTGCATAATTCTCTTACT
GTCATGCCATCCGTAAGATGCTTTTCTGTGACTGGTGAGTACTCAACCAAGTCATTCTGAGAATAGTGTA
TGCGGCGACCGAGTTGCTCTTGCCCGGCGTCAACACGGGATAATACCGCGCCACATAGCAGAACTTTAAA
AGTGCTCATCATTGGAAAACGTTCTTCGGGGCGAAAACTCTCAAGGATCTTACCGCTGTTGAGATCCAGT
TCGATGTAACCCACTCGTGCACCCAACTGATCTTCAGCATCTTTTACTTTCACCAGCGTTTCTGGGTGAG
CAAAAACAGGAAGGCAAAATGCCGCAAAAAAGGGAATAAGGGCGACACGGAAATGTTGAATACTCATACT
CTTCCTTTTTCAATATTATTGAAGCATTTATCAGGGTTATTGTCTCATGAGCGGATACATATTTGAATGT
ATTTAGAAAAATAAACAAATAGGGGTTCCGCGCACATTTCCCCGAAAAGTGCCACCTGCTTCTGAGGCGG
AAAGAACCAGCTGTGGAATGTGTGTCAGTTAGGGTGTGGAAAGTCCCCAGGCTCCCCAGCAGGCAGAAGT
ATGCAAAGCATGCATCTCAATTAGTCAGCAACCAGGTGTGGAAAGTCCCCAGGCTCCCCAGCAGGCAGAA
GTATGCAAAGCATGCATCTCAATTAGTCAGCAACCATAGTCCCGCCCCTAACTCCGCCCATCCCGCCCCT
AACTCCGCCCAGTTCCGCCCATTCTCCGCCCCATGGCTGACTAATTTTTTTTATTTATGCAGAGGCCGAG
GCCGCCTCGGCCTCTGAGCTATTCCAGAAGTAGTGAAGAGGCTTTTTTGGAGGAGATCTAAGCTTGAAGC
AAGCCTCCTGAAAGATGAAGCTACTGTCTTCTATCGAACAAGCATGCGATATTTGCCGACTTAAAAAGCT
CAAGTGCTCCAAAGAAAAACCGAAGTGCGCCAAGTGTCTGAAGAACAACTGGGAGTGTCGCTACTCTCCC
AAAACCAAAAGGTCTCCGCTGACTAGGGCACATCTGACAGAAGTGGAATCAAGGCTAGAAAGACTGGAAC
AGCTATTTCTACTGATTTTTCCTCGAGAAGACCTTGACATGATTTTGAAAATGGATTCTTTACAGGATAT
AAAAGCATTGTTAACAGGATTATTTGTACAAGATAATGTGAATAAAGATGCCGTCACAGATAGATTGGCT
TCAGTGGAGACTGATATGCCTCTAACATTGAGACAGCATAGAATAAGTGCGACATCATCATCGGAAGAGA
GTAGTAACAAAGGTCAAAGACAGTTGACTGTATCGCCGGAATTCCATTCCATGCCCAAGTATAGCCGGCA
GTTCGCCCTGGAGCACGTCCACGGCTCGGGCCCCTACTCGGCCCCCTCCCCAGCCTACAGCAGCTCCAGC
CTCTACGCCCCTGATGCTGTGGCCAGCTCTGGACCCATCATCTCCGACATCACCGAGCTGGCTCCTGCCA
GCCCCATGGCCTCCCCCGGCGGGAGCATAGACGAGAGGCCCCTATCCAGCGCCCCCCTGGTGCGTGTCAA
GGAGGAGCCCCCCGCCCCGCCTCAGGCCCCCCGGGTAGAGGAGGCGGCTCCCGGGCGCCCAGCTGCCGTG
GACGCCCTCTTGGCCCCGACCGCCCTCATTGACTCCATCCTGCGGGAGGCTGAACCTGCCCCCGCCGCCG
TCACAGCCCTCACGGACGCCAGGGGCCACACGGACACCGAGGGCCGGCCTCCCGCACCCCCGCCCGCCGC
CGCCCCTGAAAAGTGCCTCAGCGTAGCCTGCCTGGAATTCCCGGGGATCTGGGCCCCCCCGACCGATGTC
AGCCTGGGGGACGAGCTCCACTTAGACGGCGAGGACGTGGCGATGGCGCATGCCGACGCGCTAGACGATT
TCGATCTGGACATGTTGGGGGACGGGGATTCCCCGGGTCCGGGATTTACCCCCCACGACTCCGCCCCCTA
CGGCGCTCTGGATATGGCCGACTTCGAGTTTGAGCAGATGTTTACCGATGCCCTTGGAATTGACGAGTAC
GGTGGGTAGGGGGCGCGACCGGACCCGCATCCCCCGTCTGGGTTTTCCCCTCCCGTCCCCGGTTCGTATC
CACAATAAACACGAGCACATACATTACAAAAACCTGCGGTTGTCGTCTGATTATTTGGTGGATCCGGGGG
AGATGGGGGAGGCTAACTGAAACACGGAAGGAGACAATACCGGAAGGAACCCGCGCTATGACGGCAATAA
AAAGACAGAATAAAACGCACGGGTGTTGGGTCGTTTGTTCATAAACGCGGGGTTCGGTCCCAGGGCTGGC
ACTCTGTCGATACCCCACCGAGACCCCATTGGGGCCAATACGCCCGCGTTTCTTCCTTTTCCCCACCCCA
CCCCCCAAGTTCGGGTGAAGGCCCAGGGCTCGCAGCCAACGTCGGGGCGGCAGGCCCTGCCATAGCCACT
GGCCCCGTGGGTTAGGGACGGGGTCCCCCATGGGGAATGGTTTATGGTTCGTGGGGGTTATTATTTTGGG
CGTTGCGTGGGGTCAGGTCCACGACCCAAGCTTGTCGACGGTACCCCGGGGAATTCGAGCTCTAGA
