>Addgene plasmid #71727 | Gal4-VP16-HSF1Δ∼PRD | depositor partial sequence | sequence record 130495 | SV40 sequencing primer
TAAAAAAAGGCCCTWCCATAAKWGTAGWTKCWGWWGYCTCTKGSTAACWTTCMGARTRTGAAGAGGCTTT
TTTGGAGGAGATCTAAGCTTGAAGCAAGCCTCCTGAAAGATGAAGSTACTGTCTTCTATCGAACAAGCAT
GCGATATTTGCCGACTTAAAAAGCTCAAGTGCTCCAAAGAAAAACCGAAGTGCGCCAAGTGTCTGAAGAA
CAACTGGGAGTGTCGCTACTCTCCCAAAACCAAAAGGTCTCCGCTGACTAGGGCACATCTGACAGAAGTG
GAATCAAGGCTAGAAAGACTGGAACAGCTATTTCTACTGATTTTTCCTCGAGAAGACCTTGACATGATTT
TGAAAATGGATTCTTTACAGGATATAAAAGCATTGTTAACAGGATTATTTGTACAAGATAATGTGAATAA
AGATGCCGTCACAGATAGATTGGCTTCAGTGGAGACTGATATGCCTCTAACATTGAGACAGCATAGAATA
AGTGCGACATCATCATCGGAAGAGAGTAGTAACAAAGGTCAAAGACAGTTGACTGTATCGCCGGAATTCC
ATTCCATGCCCAAGTATAGCCGGCAGTTCGCCCTGGAGCACGTCCACGGCTCGGGCCCCTACTCGGCCCC
CTCCCCAGCCTACAGCAGCTCCAGCCTCTACGCCCCTGATGCTGTGGCCAGCTCTGGACCCATCATCTCC
GACATCACCGAGCTGGCTCCTGCCAGCCCCATGGCCTCCCCCGGCGGGAGCATAGACGAGAGGCCCCTAT
CCAGCGCCCCCCTGGTGCGTGTCAAGGAGGAGCCCCCCGCCCCGCCTCAGGCCCCCCGGGTAGAGGAGGC
GGCTCCCGGGCGCCCAGCTGCCGTGGACGCCCTCTTGGCCCCGACCGCCCTCATTGACTCCATCCTGCGG
GAGGCTGAACCTGCCCCCGCCGCCGTCACAGCCCTCACGGACGCCAGGGGCCACACGGACACCGAGGGCG
GCTCCGCACCCCGCCCGCGCGCCCTGAAAGTGCTCAGCGTAGCCTGCTGATCCGGGATCTGGCCCCCCGA
CCGATGTCAGCTGGGGGACGAGCTCACTAGACGGSAAGACGTGCGATGGCGCATGGCGAACGCGCTAGAC
GATCCGAATCTGAMTGTGGGGACGGATTCCCGGACCGGAATAATMCCC
