>Addgene plasmid #71727 | Gal4-VP16-HSF1Δ∼PRD | depositor partial sequence | sequence record 130496 | EBV Reverse
CGGCAAAATGCTTTATTTGTGAATTTGTGATGCTATTGCTTTATTTGTAACCATTATAAGCTGCAATAAA
CAAGTTAACAACAACAATTGCATTCATTTTATGTTTCARGTTCARGGGGAGGWGTGGGARGTTTTTTAAA
GCAAGTAAAACCTCTACAGATGTGATATGGCTGATTATGATCATTACTTATCTAGAGCTCGAAATTCCCC
GGGGTACCGTCGACAAGCTTGGGTCGTGGACCTGACCCCACGCAACGCCCAAAATAATAACCCCCACGAA
CCATAAACCATTCCCCATGGGGGACCCCGTCCCTAACCCACGGGGCCAGTGGCTATGGCAGGGCCTGCCG
CCCCGACGTTGGCTGCGAGCCCTGGGCCTTCACCCGAACTTGGGGGGTGGGGTGGGGAAAAGGAAGAAAC
GCGGGCGTATTGGCCCCAATGGGGTCTCGGTGGGGTATCGACAGAGTGCCAGCCCTGGGACCGAACCCCG
CGTTTATGAACAAACGACCCAACACCCGTGCGTTTTATTCTGTCTTTTTATTGCCGTCATAGCGCGGGTT
CCTTCCGGTATTGTCTCCTTCCGTGTTTCAGTTAGCCTCCCCCATCTCCCCCGGATCCACCAAATAATCA
GACGACAACCGCAGGTTTTTGTAATGTATGTGCTCGTGTTTATTGTGGATACGAACCGGGGACGGGAGGG
GAAAACCCAGACGGGGGATGCGGGTCCGGTCGCGCCCCCTACCCACCGTACTCGTCAATTCCAAGGGCAT
CGGTAAACATCTGCTCAAACTCGAAGTCGGCCATATCCAGAGCGCCGTAGGGGCGGAGTCGTGGGGGGTA
AATCCCGGACCCGGGGAATCCCCGTCCCCCAACATGTCCAGATCGAAATCGTCTAGCGCGTCGGCATGCG
CCATCGCCACGTCCTCGCCGTCTAAGTGGAGCTCGTCCCCCAGGCTGACATCGGTCGGGGGGGCCCASAT
TMCTCGGGAATTTCWAGCAAGCTACGCTGAAGCACTTTTCATGRGCCGCGCGCGGGGGGKGCCGGAAGCC
GTCCTCGKGTCCGTSKGTCCTGCGTCCTSAAGRCTGKTWACACGCGAGGTCAGATCTWCTTCCGAGTGAG
AYTTATGGCGTCCKG
