>Addgene plasmid #71727 | Gal4-VP16-HSF1Δ∼PRD | addgene partial sequence | sequence record 141413 | TK-pA-R 5'-ttgtctccttccgtgtttca-3'
GGATCCACCAAATAATCAGACGACAACCGCAGGTTTTTGTAATGTATGTGCTCGTGTTTATTGTGGATAC
GAACCGGGGACGGGAGGGGAAAACCCAGACGGGGGATGCGGGTCCGGTCGCGCCCCCTACCCACCGTACT
CGTCAATTCCAAGGGCATCGGTAAACATCTGCTCAAACTCGAAGTCGGCCATATCCAGAGCGCCGTAGGG
GGCGGAGTCGTGGGGGGTAAATCCCGGACCCGGGGAATCCCCGTCCCCCAACATGTCCAGATCGAAATCG
TCTAGCGCGTCGGCATGCGCCATCGCCACGTCCTCGCCGTCTAAGTGGAGCTCGTCCCCCAGGCTGACAT
CGGTCGGGGGGGCCCAGATCCCCGGGAATTCCAGGCAGGCTACGCTGAGGCACTTTTCAGGGGCGGCGGC
GGGCGGGGGTGCGGGAGGCCGGCCCTCGGTGTCCGTGTGGCCCCTGGCGTCCGTGAGGGCTGTGACGGCG
GCGGGGGCAGGTTCAGCCTCCCGCAGGATGGAGTCAATGAGGGCGGTCGGGGCCAAGAGGGCGTCCACGG
CAGCTGGGCGCCCGGGAGCCGCCTCCTCTACCCGGGGGGCCTGAGGCGGGGCGGGGGGCTCCTCCTTGAC
ACGCACCAGGGGGGCGCTGGATAGGGGCCTCTCGTCTATGCTCCCGCCGGGGGAGGCCATGGGGCTGGCA
GGAGCCAGCTCGGTGATGTCGGAGATGATGGGTCCAGAGCTGGCCACAGCATCAGGGGCGTAGAGGCTGG
AGCTGCTGTAGGCTGGGGAGGGGGCCGAGTAGGGGCCCGAGCCGTGGACGTGCTCCAGGGCGAACTGCCG
GCTATACTTGGGCATGGAATGGAATTCCGGCGATACAGTCAACTGTCTTTGACCTTTGTTACTACTCTCT
TCCGATGATGATGTCGCACTTATTCTATGCTGTCTCAATGTTAGAGGCATATCAGTCTCCACTG
