>Addgene plasmid #71727 | Gal4-VP16-HSF1Δ∼PRD | addgene partial sequence | sequence record 141415 | SV40pro-F2 5'-CCCCATGGCTGACTAATTTTT-3'
CGAGGCCGCCTCGGCCTCTGAGCTATTCCAGAAGTAGTGAAGAGGCTTTTTTGGAGGAGATCTAAGCTTG
AAGCAAGCCTCCTGAAAGATGAAGCTACTGTCTTCTATCGAACAAGCATGCGATATTTGCCGACTTAAAA
AGCTCAAGTGCTCCAAAGAAAAACCGAAGTGCGCCAAGTGTCTGAAGAACAACTGGGAGTGTCGCTACTC
TCCCAAAACCAAAAGGTCTCCGCTGACTAGGGCACATCTGACAGAAGTGGAATCAAGGCTAGAAAGACTG
GAACAGCTATTTCTACTGATTTTTCCTCGAGAAGACCTTGACATGATTTTGAAAATGGATTCTTTACAGG
ATATAAAAGCATTGTTAACAGGATTATTTGTACAAGATAATGTGAATAAAGATGCCGTCACAGATAGATT
GGCTTCAGTGGAGACTGATATGCCTCTAACATTGAGACAGCATAGAATAAGTGCGACATCATCATCGGAA
GAGAGTAGTAACAAAGGTCAAAGACAGTTGACTGTATCGCCGGAATTCCATTCCATGCCCAAGTATAGCC
GGCAGTTCGCCCTGGAGCACGTCCACGGCTCGGGCCCCTACTCGGCCCCCTCCCCAGCCTACAGCAGCTC
CAGCCTCTACGCCCCTGATGCTGTGGCCAGCTCTGGACCCATCATCTCCGACATCACCGAGCTGGCTCCT
GCCAGCCCCATGGCCTCCCCCGGCGGGAGCATAGACGAGAGGCCCCTATCCAGCGCCCCCCTGGTGCGTG
TCAAGGAGGAGCCCCCCGCCCCGCCTCAGGCCCCCCGGGTAGAGGAGGCGGCTCCCGGGCGCCCAGCTGC
CGTGGACGCCCTCTTGGCCCCGACCGCCCTCATTGACTCCATCCTGCGGGAGGCTGAACCTGCCCCCGCC
GCCGTCACAGCCCTCACGGACGCCAGGGGCCACACGGACACCGAGGGCCGGCCTCCCGCAC
