>Addgene plasmid #71727 | Gal4-VP16-HSF1Δ∼PRD | addgene partial sequence | sequence record 141416 | Gal4-N-term 5'-GAGTAGTAACAAAGGTCAA-3'
CGGAATTCCATTCCATGCCCAAGTATAGCCGGCAGTTCGCCCTGGAGCACGTCCACGGCTCGGGCCCCTA
CTCGGCCCCCTCCCCAGCCTACAGCAGCTCCAGCCTCTACGCCCCTGATGCTGTGGCCAGCTCTGGACCC
ATCATCTCCGACATCACCGAGCTGGCTCCTGCCAGCCCCATGGCCTCCCCCGGCGGGAGCATAGACGAGA
GGCCCCTATCCAGCGCCCCCCTGGTGCGTGTCAAGGAGGAGCCCCCCGCCCCGCCTCAGGCCCCCCGGGT
AGAGGAGGCGGCTCCCGGGCGCCCAGCTGCCGTGGACGCCCTCTTGGCCCCGACCGCCCTCATTGACTCC
ATCCTGCGGGAGGCTGAACCTGCCCCCGCCGCCGTCACAGCCCTCACGGACGCCAGGGGCCACACGGACA
CCGAGGGCCGGCCTCCCGCACCCCCGCCCGCCGCCGCCCCTGAAAAGTGCCTCAGCGTAGCCTGCCTGGA
ATTCCCGGGGATCTGGGCCCCCCCGACCGATGTCAGCCTGGGGGACGAGCTCCACTTAGACGGCGAGGAC
GTGGCGATGGCGCATGCCGACGCGCTAGACGATTTCGATCTGGACATGTTGGGGGACGGGGATTCCCCGG
GTCCGGGATTTACCCCCCACGACTCCGCCCCCTACGGCGCTCTGGATATGGCCGACTTCGAGTTTGAGCA
GATGTTTACCGATGCCCTTGGAATTGACGAGTACGGTGGGTAGGGGGCGCGACCGGACCCGCATCCCCCG
TCTGGGTTTTCCCCTCCCGTCCCCGGTTCGTATCCACAATAAACACGAGCACATACATTACAAAAACCTG
CGGTTGTCGTCTGATTATTTGGTGGATCCGGGGGAGATGGGGGAGGCTAACTGAAACACGGAAGGAGACA
ATACCGGAAGGAACCCGCGC
